Addgene plasmid #17420: p404MET25
Depositing lab: Nicolas Buchler & Fred Cross. Depositing organization: Rockefeller University.
Backbone
  Vector backbone: p404ADH1
  Backbone size w/o insert (bp): 2581
  Vector type: Bacterial Expression, Yeast Expression
  Selectable markers: TRP1
Growth in bacteria
  Bacterial resistance: Ampicillin, 100 μg/mL
  Growth temperature: 37°C
  Growth strain: DH5alpha
  Copy number: High Copy
Gene/Insert
  Gene/Insert name: MET25 promoter + polylinker + CYC1 terminator (alt names: MET17 promoter (official name in SGD); MET15 promoter; O-acetyl homoserine-O-acetyl serine sulfhydrylase)
  Species: S. cerevisiae (budding yeast)
  Insert size (bp): 2301
  Mutation: MET25 promoter is between SacI and XbaI restriction sites.
  Entrez Gene: MET17 (a.k.a. YLR303W, MET15, MET25)
  Cloning method: Restriction Enzyme; 5′ cloning site BglI (not destroyed); 3′ cloning site BglI (not destroyed)
  Sequencing primers: 5′ M13 Reverse
Resource information
  A portion of this plasmid was derived from a plasmid made by: Plasmid was created by Paula Calle. Insert was cut from Mumberg plasmid p425MET25, which was obtained from ATCC.
Terms and licenses: Academic/Nonprofit Terms; Industry Terms: Not Available to Industry
Depositor comments: Mumberg D, Muller R, Funk M. Nucleic Acids Res. 25:5767-8 (1994).
How to cite: p404MET25 was a gift from Nicolas Buchler & Fred Cross (Addgene plasmid # 17420 ; http://n2t.net/addgene:17420 ; RRID:Addgene_17420)
