[The description below was written by a language model from this plasmid's Addgene catalogue record and pLannotate feature annotations shown in this document.]
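Description:
p404MET25 is an E. coli–yeast shuttle expression vector built on the p404ADH1 backbone, carrying an empty expression cassette into which a gene of interest can be cloned for methionine-regulated expression in Saccharomyces cerevisiae. In bacteria it is maintained at high copy through a ColE1/pUC-type origin and selected with ampicillin via the β-lactamase gene. An f1 origin is also present, which allows single-stranded DNA production with helper phage. For yeast, the selectable marker is TRP1 with its own promoter, complementing tryptophan auxotrophy. The annotated feature table shows no yeast replication origin (neither 2μ nor CEN/ARS), which is consistent with an integrating design that would be targeted to the chromosome, although the record does not explicitly state this.

The payload is the MET25 promoter (officially MET17, also known as MET15), followed by a pBluescript-derived polylinker and the CYC1 transcription terminator. The promoter lies between SacI and XbaI sites. According to the record, the cassette-bearing fragment was excised from the Mumberg-series plasmid p425MET25 and moved in as a BglI fragment, with both sites retained. Because the MET17 promoter is repressed by methionine, an open reading frame placed in the polylinker can be switched off by methionine in the medium and on by its omission. This gives conditional, titratable control of expression. Flanking T3 and T7 phage promoters, along with lac promoter/operator and lacZα remnants, are carried over from the pBluescript-type scaffold and are useful mainly for sequencing or in vitro transcription. No coding insert is present in the plasmid as deposited.
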