Features (pLannotate 1.2.2; 19 found; start..end, strand, type, name):
     96..200     +  promoter       AmpR promoter: bla
    201..1061    +  CDS            AmpR: β-lactamase; bla; confers resistance to ampicillin, carbenicillin, and related antibiotics
   1232..1820    +  rep_origin     ori: high-copy-number ColE1/pMB1/pBR322/pUC origin of replication
   2003..2095    +  CDS            lacI (fragment): lac repressor; lacI; The lac repressor binds to the lac operator to inhibit transcription in E. coli. This inhibition can be relieved by adding lactose or isopropyl-β-D-thiogalactopyranoside (IPTG).
   2108..2129    +  protein_bind   CAP binding site: CAP binding activates transcription in the presence of cAMP. E. coli catabolite activator protein
   2144..2174    +  promoter       lac promoter: promoter for the E. coli lac operon
   2182..2198    +  protein_bind   lac operator: The lac repressor binds to the lac operator to inhibit transcription in E. coli. This inhibition can be relieved by adding lactose or isopropyl-β-D-thiogalactopyranoside (IPTG). lac repressor encoded by lacI
   2243..2261    +  promoter       T3 promoter: promoter for bacteriophage T3 RNA polymerase
   2312..2661    +  promoter       MET17 promoter: S. cerevisiae MET17; expression is repressed by methionine; MET15; MET25
   2661..2730    +  misc_feature   MCS (fragment): pBluescript multiple cloning site
   2731..2978    +  terminator     CYC1 terminator: S. cerevisiae CYC1; transcription terminator for CYC1
   2997..3015    -  promoter       T7 promoter: promoter for bacteriophage T7 RNA polymerase
   3023..3178    +  CDS            lacZα (fragment): LacZα fragment of β-galactosidase; lacZ fragment
   3186..3641    +  rep_origin     f1 ori (sequence partly withheld): f1 bacteriophage origin of replication; arrow indicates direction of (+) strand synthesis
   3642..3693    -  misc_feature   bom (fragment): basis of mobility region from pBR322
   3740..4414    -  CDS            TRP1: phosphoribosylanthranilate isomerase, required for tryptophan biosynthesis; S. cerevisiae TRP1; yeast auxotrophic marker
   4415..4695    -  promoter       TRP1 promoter: S. cerevisiae TRP1
   4696..4745    -  misc_feature   bom (fragment): basis of mobility region from pBR322
   4847..1       -  CDS            rop (fragment) (across the origin): Rop protein, which maintains plasmids at low copy number; rop
>Addgene plasmid #17420 | p404MET25 | depositor full sequence | sequence record 8595 | Author sequence
GACGAAAGGGCCTCGTGATACGCCTATTTTTATAGGTTAATGTCATGATAATAATGGTTTCTTAGACGTC
AGGTGGCACTTTTCGGGGAAATGTGCGCGGAACCCCTATTTGTTTATTTTTCTAAATACATTCAAATATG
TATCCGCTCATGAGACAATAACCCTGATAAATGCTTCAATAATATTGAAAAAGGAAGAGTATGAGTATTC
AACATTTCCGTGTCGCCCTTATTCCCTTTTTTGCGGCATTTTGCCTTCCTGTTTTTGCTCACCCAGAAAC
GCTGGTGAAAGTAAAAGATGCTGAAGATCAGTTGGGTGCACGAGTGGGTTACATCGAACTGGATCTCAAC
AGCGGTAAGATCCTTGAGAGTTTTCGCCCCGAAGAACGTTTTCCAATGATGAGCACTTTTAAAGTTCTGC
TATGTGGCGCGGTATTATCCCGTATTGACGCCGGGCAAGAGCAACTCGGTCGCCGCATACACTATTCTCA
GAATGACTTGGTTGAGTACTCACCAGTCACAGAAAAGCATCTTACGGATGGCATGACAGTAAGAGAATTA
TGCAGTGCTGCCATAACCATGAGTGATAACACTGCGGCCAACTTACTTCTGACAACGATCGGAGGACCGA
AGGAGCTAACCGCTTTTTTGCACAACATGGGGGATCATGTAACTCGCCTTGATCGTTGGGAACCGGAGCT
GAATGAAGCCATACCAAACGACGAGCGTGACACCACGATGCCTGTAGCAATGGCAACAACGTTGCGCAAA
CTATTAACTGGCGAACTACTTACTCTAGCTTCCCGGCAACAATTAATAGACTGGATGGAGGCGGATAAAG
TTGCAGGACCACTTCTGCGCTCGGCCCTTCCGGCTGGCTGGTTTATTGCTGATAAATCTGGAGCCGGTGA
GCGTGGGTCTCGCGGTATCATTGCAGCACTGGGGCCAGATGGTAAGCCCTCCCGTATCGTAGTTATCTAC
ACGACGGGGAGTCAGGCAACTATGGATGAACGAAATAGACAGATCGCTGAGATAGGTGCCTCACTGATTA
AGCATTGGTAACTGTCAGACCAAGTTTACTCATATATACTTTAGATTGATTTAAAACTTCATTTTTAATT
TAAAAGGATCTAGGTGAAGATCCTTTTTGATAATCTCATGACCAAAATCCCTTAACGTGAGTTTTCGTTC
CACTGAGCGTCAGACCCCGTAGAAAAGATCAAAGGATCTTCTTGAGATCCTTTTTTTCTGCGCGTAATCT
GCTGCTTGCAAACAAAAAAACCACCGCTACCAGCGGTGGTTTGTTTGCCGGATCAAGAGCTACCAACTCT
TTTTCCGAAGGTAACTGGCTTCAGCAGAGCGCAGATACCAAATACTGTCCTTCTAGTGTAGCCGTAGTTA
GGCCACCACTTCAAGAACTCTGTAGCACCGCCTACATACCTCGCTCTGCTAATCCTGTTACCAGTGGCTG
CTGCCAGTGGCGATAAGTCGTGTCTTACCGGGTTGGACTCAAGACGATAGTTACCGGATAAGGCGCAGCG
GTCGGGCTGAACGGGGGGTTCGTGCACACAGCCCAGCTTGGAGCGAACGACCTACACCGAACTGAGATAC
CTACAGCGTGAGCTATGAGAAAGCGCCACGCTTCCCGAAGGGAGAAAGGCGGACAGGTATCCGGTAAGCG
GCAGGGTCGGAACAGGAGAGCGCACGAGGGAGCTTCCAGGGGGAAACGCCTGGTATCTTTATAGTCCTGT
CGGGTTTCGCCACCTCTGACTTGAGCGTCGATTTTTGTGATGCTCGTCAGGGGGGCGGAGCCTATGGAAA
AACGCCAGCAACGCGGCCTTTTTACGGTTCCTGGCCTTTTGCTGGCCTTTTGCTCACATGTTCTTTCCTG
CGTTATCCCCTGATTCTGTGGATAACCGTATTACCGCCTTTGAGTGAGCTGATACCGCTCGCCGCAGCCG
AACGACCGAGCGCAGCGAGTCAGTGAGCGAGGAAGCGGAAGAGCGCCCAATACGCAAACCGCCTCTCCCC
GCGCGTTGGCCGATTCATTAATGCAGCTGGCACGACAGGTTTCCCGACTGGAAAGCGGGCAGTGAGCGCA
ACGCAATTAATGTGAGTTACCTCACTCATTAGGCACCCCAGGCTTTACACTTTATGCTTCCGGCTCCTAT
GTTGTGTGGAATTGTGAGCGGATAACAATTTCACACAGGAAACAGCTATGACCATGATTACGCCAAGCGC
GCAATTAACCCTCACTAAAGGGAACAAAAGCTGGAGCTCCGGATGCAAGGGTTCGAATCCCTTAGCTCTC
ATTATTTTTTGCTTTTTCTCTTGAGGTCACATGATCGCAAAATGGCAAATGGCACGTGAAGCTGTCGATA
TTGGGGAACTGTGGTGGTTGGCAAATGACTAATTAAGTTAGTCAAGGCGCCATCCTCATGAAAACTGTGT
AACATAATAACCGAAGTGTCGAAAAGGTGGCACCTTGTCCAATTGAACACGCTCGATGAAAAAAATAAGA
TATATATAAGGTTAAGTAAAGCGTCTGTTAGAAAGGAAGTTTTTCCTTTTTCTTGCTCTCTTGTCTTTTC
ATCTACTATTTCCTTCGTGTAATACAGGGTCGTCAGATACATAGATACAATTCTATTACCCCCATCCATA
CTCTAGAACTAGTGGATCCCCCGGGCTGCAGGAATTCGATATCAAGCTTATCGATACCGTCGACCTCGAG
TCATGTAATTAGTTATGTCACGCTTACATTCACGCCCTCCCCCCACATCCGCTCTAACCGAAAAGGAAGG
AGTTAGACAACCTGAAGTCTAGGTCCCTATTTATTTTTTTATAGTTATGTTAGTATTAAGAACGTTATTT
ATATTTCAAATTTTTCTTTTTTTTCTGTACAGACGCGTGTACGCATGTAACATTATACTGAAAACCTTGC
TTGAGAAGGTTTTGGGACGCTCGAAGGCTTTAATTTGCGGCCGGTACCCAATTCGCCCTATAGTGAGTCG
TATTACGCGCGCTCACTGGCCGTCGTTTTACAACGTCGTGACTGGGAAAACCCTGGCGTTACCCAACTTA
ATCGCCTTGCAGCACATCCCCCTTTCGCCAGCTGGCGTAATAGCGAAGAGGCCCGCACCGATCGCCCTTC
CCAACAGTTGCGCAGCCTGAATGGCGAATGGCGCG
[124 nt withheld, positions 3186-3309]
C
[91 nt withheld, positions 3311-3401]
A
[49 nt withheld, positions 3403-3451]
CCTTTGACGTTGGAGTCCACGTTCTTT
[37 nt withheld, positions 3479-3515]
ACCCTATCTCGGTCTATTCTTTTGATTTATAAGGGATTTTGCCGATTTCGGCCTATTGGTTAAAAAATGA
GCTGATTTAACAAAAATTTAACGCGAATTTTAACAAAATATTAACGTTTACAATTTCCTGATGCGGTATT
TTCTCCTTACGCATCTGTGCGGTATTTCACACCGCATAGGCAAGTGCACAAACAATACTTAAATAAATAC
TACTCAGTAATAACCTATTTCTTAGCATTTTTGACGAAATTTGCTATTTTGTTAGAGTCTTTTACACCAT
TTGTCTCCACACCTCCGCTTACATCAACACCAATAACGCCATTTAATCTAAGCGCATCACCAACATTTTC
TGGCGTCAGTCCACCAGCTAACATAAAATGTAAGCTTTCGGGGCTCTCTTGCCTTCCAACCCAGTCAGAA
ATCGAGTTCCAATCCAAAAGTTCACCTGTCCCACCTGCTTCTGAATCAAACAAGGGAATAAACGAATGAG
GTTTCTGTGAAGCTGCACTGAGTAGTATGTTGCAGTCTTTTGGAAATACGAGTCTTTTAATAACTGGCAA
ACCGAGGAACTCTTGGTATTCTTGCCACGACTCATCTCCATGCAGTTGGACGATATCAATGCCGTAATCA
TTGACCAGAGCCAAAACATCCTCCTTAGGTTGATTACGAAACACGCCAACCAAGTATTTCGGAGTGCCTG
AACTATTTTTATATGCTTTTACAAGACTTGAAATTTTCCTTGCAATAACCGGGTCAATTGTTCTCTTTCT
ATTGGGCACACATATAATACCCAGCAAGTCAGCATCGGAATCTAGAGCACATTCTGCGGCCTCTGTGCTC
TGCAAGCCGCAAACTTTCACCAATGGACCAGAACTACCTGTGAAATTAATAACAGACATACTCCAAGCTG
CCTTTGTGTGCTTAATCACGTATACTCACGTGCTCAATAGTCACCAATGCCCTCCCTCTTGGCCCTCTCC
TTTTCTTTTTTCGACCGAATTAATTCTTAATCGGCAAAAAAAGAAAAGCTCCGGATCAAGATTGTACGTA
AGGTGACAAGCTATTTTTCAATAAAGAATATCTTCCACTACTGCCATCTGGCGTCATAACTGCAAAGTAC
ACATATATTACGATGCTGTCTATTAAATGCTTCCTATATTATATATATAGTAATGTCGTTTATGGTGCAC
TCTCAGTACAATCTGCTCTGATGCCGCATAGTTAAGCCAGCCCCGACACCCGCCAACACCCGCTGACGCG
CCCTGACGGGCTTGTCTGCTCCCGGCATCCGCTTACAGACAAGCTGTGACCGTCTCCGGGAGCTGCATGT
GTCAGAGGTTTTCACCGTCATCACCGAAACGCGCGA
