>Addgene plasmid #17420 | p404MET25 | addgene partial sequence | sequence record 21684 | 17420 with M13 rev
GCACGTTGAAGCTGTCGATATTGGGGAACCGTGGTGGTTGGCAAATGACTAATTAAGTTAGTCAAGGCGC
CATCCTCATGAAAACTGTGTAACATAATAACCGAAGTGTCGAAAAGGTGGCACCTTGTCCAATTGAACAC
GCTCGATGAAAAAAATAAGATATATATAAGGTTAAGTAAAGCGTCTGTTAGAAAGGAAGTTTTTCCTTTT
TCTTGCTCTCTTGTCTTTTCATCTACTATTTCCTTCGTGTAATACAGGGTCGTCAGATACATAGATACAA
TTCTATTACCCCCATCCATACTCTAGAACTAGTGGATCCCCCGGGCTGCAGGAATTCGATATCAAGCTTA
TCGATACCGTCGACCTCGAGTCATGTAATTAGTTATGTCACGCTTACATTCACGCCCTCCCCCCACATCC
GCTCTAACCGAAAAGGAAGGAGTTAGACAACCTGAAGTCTAGGTCCCTATTTATTTTTTTATAGTTATGT
TAGTATTAAGAACGTTATTTATATTTCAAATTTTTCTTTTTTTTCTGTACAGACGCGTGTACGCATGTAA
CATTATACTGAAAACCTTGCTTGAGAAGGTTTTGGGACGCTCGAAGGCTTTATTTTGCGGCCGGTACCCA
ATTCGCCCTATAGTGAGTCGTATTACGCGCGCTCACTGGCCGTCGTTTT
